>Addgene plasmid #126053 | pLaNGo11-1 | addgene full sequence | sequence record 255676 | Addgene NGS Result
GTGCCGATGTATCACCTCTCGCAAGAATTCAAGCTTGGAGGAATTCCAATCCCACAAAAATCTGAGCTTA
ACAGCACAGTTGCTCCTCTCAGAGCAGAATCGGGTATTCAACACCCTCATATCAACTACTACGTTGTGTA
TAACGGTCCACATGCCGGTATATACGATGACTGGGGTTGTACAAAGGCGGCAACAAACGGCGTTCCCGGA
GTTGCACACAAGAAATTTGCCACTATTACAGAGGCAAGAGCAGCAGCTGACGCGTACACAACAAGTCAGC
AAACAGACAGGTTGAACTTCATCCCCAAAGGAGAAGCTCAACTCAAGCCCAAGAGCTTTGCTAAGGCCCT
AACAAGCCCACCAAAGCAAAAAGCCCACTGGCTCACGCTAGGAACCAAAAGGCCCAGCAGTGATCCAGCC
CCAAAAGAGATCTCCTTTGCCCCGGAGATTACAATGGACGATTTCCTCTATCTTTACGATCTAGGAAGGA
AGTTCGAAGGTGAAGGTGACGACACTATGTTCACCACTGATAATGAGAAGGTTAGCCTCTTCAATTTCAG
AAAGAATGCTGACCCACAGATGGTTAGAGAGGCCTACGCAGCAAGTCTCATCAAGACGATCTACCCGAGT
AACAATCTCCAGGAGATCAAATACCTTCCCAAGAAGGTTAAAGATGCAGTCAAAAGATTCAGGACTAATT
GCATCAAGAACACAGAGAAAGACATATTTCTCAAGATCAGAAGTACTATTCCAGTATGGACGATTCAAGG
CTTGCTTCATAAACCAAGGCAAGTAATAGAGATTGGAGTCTCTAAAAAGGTAGTTCCTACTGAATCTAAG
GCCATGCATGGAGTCTAAGATTCAAATCGAGGATCTAACAGAACTCGCCGTCAAGACTGGCGAACAGTTC
ATACAGAGTCTTTTACGACTCAATGACAAGAAGAAAATCTTCGTCAACATGGTGGAGCACGACACTCTGG
TCTACTCCAAAAATGTCAAAGATACAGTCTCAGAAGATCAAAGGGCTATTGAGACTTTTCAACAAAGGAT
AATTTCGGGAAACCTCCTCGGATTCCATTGCCCAGCTATCTGTCACTTCATCGAAAGGACAGTAGAAAAG
GAAGGTGGCTCCTACAAATGCCATCATTGCGATAAAGGAAAGGCTATCATTCAAGATCTCTCTGCCGACA
GTGGTCCCAAAGATGGACCCCCACCCACGAGGAGCATCGTGGAAAAAGAAGAGGTTCCAACCACGTCTAC
AAAGCAAGTGGATTGATGTGACATCTCCACTGACGTAAGGGATGACGCACAATCCCACTATCCTTCGCAA
GACCCTTCCTCTATATAAGGAAGTTCATTTCATTTGGAGAGGACACGCTCGAGTATAAGAGCTCATTTTT
ACAACAATTACCAACAACAACAAACAACAAACAACATTACAATTACATTTACAATTATCGATACCATGAC
CACCGCTGTCACCGCCGCTGTTTCTTTCCCCTCTACCAAAACCACCTCTCTCTCCGCCCGAAGCTCCTCC
GTCATTTCCCCTGACAAAATCAGCTACAAAAAGGTTCCTTTGTACTACAGGAATGTATCTGCAACTGGGA
AAATGGGACCCATCAGGGCCGCAATGTCCAAAGGAGAAGAACTGTTTACCGGTGTTGTGCCAATTTTGGT
TGAACTCGATGGTGATGTCAACGGACATAAGTTCTCAGTGAGAGGCGAAGGAGAAGGTGACGCCACCATT
GGAAAATTGACTCTTAAATTCATCTGTACTACTGGTAAACTTCCTGTACCATGGCCGACTCTCGTAACAA
CGCTTACGTACGGAGTTCAGTGCTTTTCGAGATACCCAGACCATATGAAAAGACATGACTTTTTTAAGTC
GGCTATGCCTGAAGGTTACGTGCAAGAAAGAACAATTTCGTTCAAAGATGATGGAAAATATAAAACTAGA
GCAGTTGTTAAATTTGAAGGAGATACTTTGGTTAACCGCATTGAACTGAAAGGAACAGATTTTAAAGAAG
ATGGTAATATTCTTGGACACAAACTCGAATACAATTTTAATAGTCATAACGTATACATCACTGCTGATAA
GCAAAAGAACGGAATTAAAGCGAATTTCACAGTACGCCATAATGTAGAAGATGGCAGTGTTCAACTTGCC
GACCATTACCAACAAAACACCCCTATTGGAGACGGTCCGGTACTTCTTCCTGATAATCACTACCTCTCAA
CACAAACAGTCCTGAGCAAAGATCCAAATGAAAAAGGAACAGGTGGCGGCGGAAGTTAGCTTGTCCTGCT
TTAATGAGATATGCGAGAAGCCTATGATCGCATGATATTTGCTTTCAATTCTGTTGTGCACGTTGTAAAA
AACCTGAGCATGTGTAGCTCAGATCCTTACCGCCGGTTTCGGTTCATTCTAATGAATATATCACCCGTTA
CTATCGTATTTTTATGAATAATATTCTCCGTTCAATTTACTGATTGTACCCTACTACTTATATGTACAAT
ATTAAAATGAAAACAATATATTGTGCTGAATAGGTTTATAGCGACATCTATGATAGAGCGCCACAATAAC
AAACAATTGCGTTTTATTATTACAAATCCAATTTTAAAAAAAGCGGCAGAACCGGTCAAACCTAAAAGAC
TGATTACATAAATCTTATTCAAATTTCAAAAGTGCCCCAGGGGCTAGTATCTACGACACACCGAGCGGCG
AACTAATAACGCTCACTGAAGGGAACTCCGGTTCCCCGCCGGCGCGCATGGGTGAGATTCCTTGAAGTTG
AGTATTGGCCGTCCGCTCTACCGAAAGTTACGGGCACCATTCAACCCGGTCCAGCACGGCGGCCGGGTAA
CCGACTTGCTGCCCCGAGAATTATGCAGCATTTTTTTGGTGTATGTGGGCCCCAAATGAAGTGCAGGTCA
AACCTTGACAGTGACGACAAATCGTTGGGCGGGTCCAGGGCGAATTTTGCGACAACATGTCGAGGCTCAG
CAGGACCGCTACTAGAATTCGAGCTCGGAGGAATTCCAATCCCACAAAAATCTGAGCTTAACAGCACAGT
TGCTCCTCTCAGAGCAGAATCGGGTATTCAACACCCTCATATCAACTACTACGTTGTGTATAACGGTCCA
CATGCCGGTATATACGATGACTGGGGTTGTACAAAGGCGGCAACAAACGGCGTTCCCGGAGTTGCACACA
AGAAATTTGCCACTATTACAGAGGCAAGAGCAGCAGCTGACGCGTACACAACAAGTCAGCAAACAGACAG
GTTGAACTTCATCCCCAAAGGAGAAGCTCAACTCAAGCCCAAGAGCTTTGCTAAGGCCCTAACAAGCCCA
CCAAAGCAAAAAGCCCACTGGCTCACGCTAGGAACCAAAAGGCCCAGCAGTGATCCAGCCCCAAAAGAGA
TCTCCTTTGCCCCGGAGATTACAATGGACGATTTCCTCTATCTTTACGATCTAGGAAGGAAGTTCGAAGG
TGAAGGTGACGACACTATGTTCACCACTGATAATGAGAAGGTTAGCCTCTTCAATTTCAGAAAGAATGCT
GACCCACAGATGGTTAGAGAGGCCTACGCAGCAAGTCTCATCAAGACGATCTACCCGAGTAACAATCTCC
AGGAGATCAAATACCTTCCCAAGAAGGTTAAAGATGCAGTCAAAAGATTCAGGACTAATTGCATCAAGAA
CACAGAGAAAGACATATTTCTCAAGATCAGAAGTACTATTCCAGTATGGACGATTCAAGGCTTGCTTCAT
AAACCAAGGCAAGTAATAGAGATTGGAGTCTCTAAAAAGGTAGTTCCTACTGAATCTAAGGCCATGCATG
GAGTCTAAGATTCAAATCGAGGATCTAACAGAACTCGCCGTCAAGACTGGCGAACAGTTCATACAGAGTC
TTTTACGACTCAATGACAAGAAGAAAATCTTCGTCAACATGGTGGAGCACGACACTCTGGTCTACTCCAA
AAATGTCAAAGATACAGTCTCAGAAGATCAAAGGGCTATTGAGACTTTTCAACAAAGGATAATTTCGGGA
AACCTCCTCGGATTCCATTGCCCAGCTATCTGTCACTTCATCGAAAGGACAGTAGAAAAGGAAGGTGGCT
CCTACAAATGCCATCATTGCGATAAAGGAAAGGCTATCATTCAAGATCTCTCTGCCGACAGTGGTCCCAA
AGATGGACCCCCACCCACGAGGAGCATCGTGGAAAAAGAAGAGGTTCCAACCACGTCTACAAAGCAAGTG
GATTGATGTGACATCTCCACTGACGTAAGGGATGACGCACAATCCCACTATCCTTCGCAAGACCCTTCCT
CTATATAAGGAAGTTCATTTCATTTGGAGAGGACACGCTCGAGTATAAGAGCTCATTTTTACAACAATTA
CCAACAACAACAAACAACAAACAACATTACAATTACATTTACAATTATCGATACAATGTGAGACCGACTG
GCTGTGTATAAGGGAGCCTGACATTTATATTCCCCAGAACATCAGGTTAATGGCGTTTTTGATGTCATTT
TCGCGGTGGCTGAGATCAGCCACTTCTTCCCCGATAACGGAAACCGGCACACTGGCCATATCGGTGGTCA
TCATGCGCCAGCTTTCATCCCCGATATGCACCACCGGGTAAAGTTCACGGGAGACTTTATCTGACAGCAG
ACGTGCACTGGCCAGGGGGATCACCATCCGTCGCCCAGGCGTGTCAATAATATCACTCTGTACATCCACA
AACAGACGATAACGGCTCTCTCTTTTATAGGTGTAAACCTTAAACTGCATTTCACCAGCCCCTGTTCTCG
TCAGCAAAAGAGCCGTTCATTTCAATAAACCGGGCGACCTCAGCCATCCCTTCCTGATTTTCCGCTTTCC
AGCGTTCGGCACGCAGACGACGGGCTTCATTCTGCATGGTTGTGCTTACCAGACCGGAGATATTGACATC
ATATATGCCTTGAGCAACTGATAGCTGTCGCTGTCAACTGTCACTGTAATACGCTGCTTCATAGCATACC
TCTTTTTGACATACTTCGGGTATACATATCAGTATATATTCTTATACCGCAAAAATCAGCGCGCAAATAC
GCATACTGTTATCTGGCTTTTAGTAAGCCGGATCCACGCGGCGTTTACGCCCCCCCTGCCACTCATCGCA
GTACTGTTGTAATTCATTAAGCATTCTGCCGACATGGAAGCCATCACAAACGGCATGATGAACCTGAATC
GCCAGCGGCATCAGCACCTTGTCGCCTTGCGTATAATATTTGCCCATGGTGAAAACGGGGGCGAAGAAGT
TGTCCATATTGGCCACGTTTAAATCAAAACTGGTGAAACTCACCCAGGGATTGGCTGAAACGAAAAACAT
ATTCTCAATAAACCCTTTAGGGAAATAGGCCAGGTTTTCACCGTAACACGCCACATCTTGCGAATATATG
TGTAGAAACTGCCGGAAATCGTCGTGGTATTCACTCCAGAGCGATGAAAACGTTTCAGTTTGCTCATGGA
AAACGGTGTAACAAGGGTGAACACTATCCCATATCACCAGCTCACCGTCTTTCATTGCCATACGGAATTC
CGGATGAGCATTCATCAGGCGGGCAAGAATGTGAATAAAGGCCGGATAAAACTTGTGCTTATTTTTCTTT
ACGGTCTTTAAAAAGGCCGTAATATCCAGCTGAACGGTCTGGTTATAGGTACATTGAGCAACTGACTGAA
ATGCCTCAAAATGTTCTTTACGATGCCATTGGGATATATCAACGGTGGTATATCCAGTGATTTTTTTCTC
CATTTTAGCTTCCTTAGCTCCTGAAAATCTCGATAACTCAAAAAATACGCCCGGTAGTGATCTTATTTCA
TTATGGTGAAAGTTGGAACCTCTTACGTGCCGATCAAGGTCTCATTCGATGGGCGGCAAATTCATGCGTG
ACCACATGGTCCTTCATGAGTATGTAAATGCTGCTGGGATTACATAAGCTTAGAGCTTTCGTTCGTATCA
TCGGTTTCGACAACGTTCGTCAAGTTCAATGCATCAGTTTCATTGCGCACACACCAGAATCCTACTGAGT
TTGAGTATTATGGCATTGGGAAAACTGTTTTTCTTGTACCATTTGTTGTGCTTGTAATTTACTGTGTTTT
TTATTCGGTTTTCGCTATCGAACTGTGAAATGGAAATGGATGGAGAAGAGTTAATGAATGATATGGTCCT
TTTGTTCATTCTCAAATTAATATTATTTGTTTTTTCTCTTATTTGTTGTGTGTTGAATTTGAAATTATAA
GAGATATGCAAACATTTTGTTTTGAGTAAAAATGTGTCAAATCGTGGCCTCTAATGACCGAAGTTAATAT
GAGGAGTAAAACACTTGTAGTTGTACCATTATGCTTATTCACTAGGCAACAAATATATTTTCAGACCTAG
AAAAGCTGCAAATGTTACTGAATACAAGTATGTCCTCTTGTGTTTTAGACATTTATGAACTTTCCTTTAT
GTAATTTTCCAGAATCCTTGTCAGATTCTAATCATTGCTTTGTAATTATAGTTATACTCATGGATTTGTA
GTTGAGTATGAAAATATTTTTTAATGCATTTTATGACTTGCCAATTGATTGACAACGCTTTACGAGGATG
CACATGTGACCGAGGGACACGAAGTGATCCGTTTAAACTATCAGTGTTTGACAGGATATATTGGCGGGTA
AACCTAAGAGAAAAGAGCGTTTATTAGAATAATCGGATATTTAAAAGGGCGTGAAAAGGTTTATCCGTTC
GTCCATTTGTATGTGCCAGCCGTGCGGCTGCATGAAATCCTGGCCGGTTTGTCTGATGCCAAGCTGGCGG
CCTGGCCGGCCAGCTTGGCCGCTGAAGAAACCGAGCGCCGCCGTCTAAAAAGGTGATGTGTATTTGAGTA
AAACAGCTTGCGTCATGCGGTCGCTGCGTATATGATGCGATGAGTAAATAAACAAATACGCAAGGGGAAC
GCATGAAGGTTATCGCTGTACTTAACCAGAAAGGCGGGTCAGGCAAGACGACCATCGCAACCCATCTAGC
CCGCGCCCTGCAACTCGCCGGGGCCGATGTTCTGTTAGTCGATTCCGATCCCCAGGGCAGTGCCCGCGAT
TGGGCGGCCGTGCGGGAAGATCAACCGCTAACCGTTGTCGGCATCGACCGCCCGACGATTGACCGCGACG
TGAAGGCCATCGGCCGGCGCGACTTCGTAGTGATCGACGGAGCGCCCCAGGCGGCGGACTTGGCTGTGTC
CGCGATCAAGGCAGCCGACTTCGTGCTGATTCCGGTGCAGCCAAGCCCTTACGACATATGGGCCACCGCC
GACCTGGTGGAGCTGGTTAAGCAGCGCATTGAGGTCACGGATGGAAGGCTACAAGCGGCCTTTGTCGTGT
CGCGGGCGATCAAAGGCACGCGCATCGGCGGTGAGGTTGCCGAGGCGCTGGCCGGGTACGAGCTGCCCAT
TCTTGAGTCCCGTATCACGCAGCGCGTGAGCTACCCAGGCACTGCCGCCGCCGGCACAACCGTTCTTGAA
TCAGAACCCGAGGGCGACGCTGCCCGCGAGGTCCAGGCGCTGGCCGCTGAAATTAAATCAAAACTCATTT
GAGTTAATGAGGTAAAGAGAAAATGAGCAAAAGCACAAACACGCTAAGTGCCGGCCGTCCGAGCGCACGC
AGCAGCAAGGCTGCAACGTTGGCCAGCCTGGCAGACACGCCAGCCATGAAGCGGGTCAACTTTCAGTTGC
CGGCGGAGGATCACACCAAGCTGAAGATGTACGCGGTACGCCAAGGCAAGACCATTACCGAGCTGCTATC
TGAATACATCGCGCAGCTACCAGAGTAAATGAGCAAATGAATAAATGAGTAGATGAATTTTAGCGGCTAA
AGGAGGCGGCATGGAAAATCAAGAACAACCAGGCACCGACGCCGTGGAATGCCCCATGTGTGGAGGAACG
GGCGGTTGGCCAGGCGTAAGCGGCTGGGTTGTCTGCCGGCCCTGCAATGGCACTGGAACCCCCAAGCCCG
AGGAATCGGCGTGAGCGGTCGCAAACCATCCGGCCCGGTACAAATCGGCGCGGCGCTGGGTGATGACCTG
GTGGAGAAGTTGAAGGCCGCGCAGGCCGCCCAGCGGCAACGCATCGAGGCAGAAGCACGCCCCGGTGAAT
CGTGGCAAGCGGCCGCTGATCGAATCCGCAAAGAATCCCGGCAACCGCCGGCAGCCGGTGCGTCGTCGAT
TAGGAAGCCGCCCAAGGGCGACGAGCAACCAGATTTTTTCGTTCCGATGCTCTATGACGTGGGCACCCGC
GATAGTCGCAGCATCATGGACGTGGCCGTTTTCCGTCTGTCGAAGCGTGACCGACGAGCTGGCGAGGTGA
TCCGCTACGAGCTTCCAGACGGGCACGTAGAGGTTTCCGCAGGGCCGGCCGGCATGGCCAGTGTGTGGGA
TTACGACCTGGTACTGATGGCGGTTTCCCATCTAACCGAATCCATGAACCGATACCGGGAAGGGAAGGGA
GACAAGCCCGGCCGCGTGTTCCGTCCACACGTTGCGGACGTACTCAAGTTCTGCCGGCGAGCCGATGGCG
GAAAGCAGAAAGACGACCTGGTAGAAACCTGCATTCGGTTAAACACCACGCACGTTGCCATGCAGCGTAC
GAAGAAGGCCAAGAACGGCCGCCTGGTGACGGTATCCGAGGGTGAAGCCTTGATTAGCCGCTACAAGATC
GTAAAGAGCGAAACCGGGCGGCCGGAGTACATCGAGATCGAGCTAGCTGATTGGATGTACCGCGAGATCA
CAGAAGGCAAGAACCCGGACGTGCTGACGGTTCACCCCGATTACTTTTTGATCGATCCCGGCATCGGCCG
TTTTCTCTACCGCCTGGCACGCCGCGCCGCAGGCAAGGCAGAAGCCAGATGGTTGTTCAAGACGATCTAC
GAACGCAGTGGCAGCGCCGGAGAGTTCAAGAAGTTCTGTTTCACCGTGCGCAAGCTGATCGGGTCAAATG
ACCTGCCGGAGTACGATTTGAAGGAGGAGGCGGGGCAGGCTGGCCCGATCCTAGTCATGCGCTACCGCAA
CCTGATCGAGGGCGAAGCATCCGCCGGTTCCTAATGTACGGAGCAGATGCTAGGGCAAATTGCCCTAGCA
GGGGAAAAAGGTCGAAAAAGCTTCTTTCCTGTGGATAGCACGTACATTGGGAACCCAAAGCCGTACATTG
GGAACCGGAACCCGTACATTGGGAACCCAAAGCCGTACATTGGGAACCGGTCACACATGTAAGTGACTGA
TATAAAAGAGAAAAAAGGCGATTTTTCCGCCTAAAACTCTTTAAAACTTATTAAAACTCTTAAAACCCGC
CTGGCCTGTGCATAACTGTCTGGCCAGCGCACAGCCGAACAGCTGCAAAAAGCGCCCACATCAAGGCTCC
GAGTGCGCGGAACCCCTATTTGTTTATTTTTCTAAATACATTCAAATATGTATCCGCTCATGAGACAATA
ACCCTGATAAATGCTTCAATAATATTGAAAAAGGAAGAGTATGGCTAAAATGAGAATATCACCGGAATTG
AAAAAACTGATCGAAAAATACCGCTGCGTAAAAGATACGGAAGGAATGTCTCCTGCTAAGGTATATAAGC
TGGTGGGAGAAAATGAAAACCTATATTTAAAAATGACGGACAGCCGGTATAAAGGGACCACCTATGATGT
GGAACGGGAAAAGGACATGATGCTATGGCTGGAAGGAAAGCTGCCTGTTCCAAAGGTCCTGCACTTTGAA
CGGCATGATGGCTGGAGCAATCTGCTCATGAGTGAGGCCGATGGCGTCCTTTGCTCGGAAGAGTATGAAG
ATGAACAAAGCCCTGAAAAGATTATCGAGCTGTATGCGGAGTGCATCAGGCTCTTTCACTCCATCGACAT
ATCGGATTGTCCCTATACGAATAGCTTAGACAGCCGCTTAGCCGAATTGGATTACTTACTGAATAACGAT
CTGGCCGATGTGGATTGCGAAAACTGGGAAGAGGACACTCCATTTAAAGATCCGCGCGAGCTGTATGATT
TTTTAAAGACGGAAAAGCCCGAAGAGGAACTTGTCTTTTCCCACGGCGACCTGGGAGACAGCAACATCTT
TGTGAAAGATGGCAAAGTAAGTGGCTTTATTGATCTTGGGAGAAGCGGCAGGGCGGACAAGTGGTATGAC
ATTGCCTTCTGCGTCCGGTCGCTCAGGGAGGATATCGGGGAAGAACAGTATGTCGAGCTATTTTTTGACT
TACTGGGGATCAAGCCTGATTGGGAGAAAATAAAATATTATATTTTACTGGATGAATTGTTTTAGCTGTC
AGACCAAGTTTACTCATATATACTTTAGATTGATTTAAAACTTCATTTTTAATTTAAAAGGATCTAGGTG
AAGATCCTTTTTGATAATCTCATGACCAAAATCCCTTAACGTGAGTTTTCGTTCCACTGAGCGTCAGACC
CCGTAGAAAAGATCAAAGGATCTTCTTGAGATCCTTTTTTTCTGCGCGTAATCTGCTGCTTGCAAACAAA
AAAACCACCGCTACCAGCGGTGGTTTGTTTGCCGGATCAAGAGCTACCAACTCTTTTTCCGAAGGTAACT
GGCTTCAGCAGAGCGCAGATACCAAATACTGTTCTTCTAGTGTAGCCGTAGTTAGGCCACCACTTCAAGA
ACTCTGTAGCACCGCCTACATACCTCGCTCTGCTAATCCTGTTACCAGTGGCTGCTGCCAGTGGCGATAA
GTCGTGTCTTACCGGGTTGGACTCAAGACGATAGTTACCGGATAAGGCGCAGCGGTCGGGCTGAACGGGG
GGTTCGTGCACACAGCCCAGCTTGGAGCGAACGACCTACACCGAACTGAGATACCTACAGCGTGAGCTAT
GAGAAAGCGCCACGCTTCCCGAAGGGAGAAAGGCGGACAGGTATCCGGTAAGCGGCAGGGTCGGAACAGG
AGAGCGCACGAGGGAGCTTCCAGGGGGAAACGCCTGGTATCTTTATAGTCCTGTCGGGTTTCGCCACCTC
TGACTTGAGCGTCGATTTTTGTGATGCTCGTCAGGGGGGCGGAGCCTATGGAAAAACGCCAGCAACGCGG
CCTTTTTACGGTTCCTGCTCGGATCTGTTGGACCGGACAGTAGTCATGGTTGATGGGCTGCCTGTATCGA
GTGGTGATTTTGTGCCGAGCTGCCGGTCGGGGAGCTGTTGGCTGGCTGGTGGCAGGATATATTGTGGTGT
AAACAAATTGACGCTTAGACAACTTAATAACACATTGCGGACGTTTTTAATGTACTGGGGTTGAACACTC
T
Features (pLannotate 1.2.2; 25 found; start..end, strand, type, name):
     40..846     +  CDS            IBMP_CAMVB (fragment): Experimental evidence at protein level: Swiss-Prot protein existence level 1. Enhances the ribosomal termination-reinitiation event leading to the translation of major open reading frames on the polycistronic viral RNAs. From Cauliflower mosaic virus (strain Bari 1) (CaMV).
   1030..1375    +  promoter       CaMV 35S promoter: strong constitutive promoter from cauliflower mosaic virus
   1327..1373    +  promoter       minimal CaMV 35S promoter: minimal 35S promoter from cauliflower mosaic virus
   1404..1457    +  misc_feature   TMV Ω: translational enhancer from the tobacco mosaic virus 5'-leader sequence (Gallie et al., 1988)
   1466..1639    +  CDS            PETH (fragment): FENR_SPIOL - Experimental evidence at protein level: Swiss-Prot protein existence level 1. May play a key role in regulating the relative amounts of cyclic and non-cyclic electron flow to meet the demands of the plant for ATP and reducing power. From Spinacia oleracea (Spinach).
   1634..2275    +  CDS            GFP(1-10): fragment of superfolder GFP consisting of the first 10 β-strands associates with GFP11, the 11th β-strand, to reconstitute fluorescent GFP (Cabantous et al., 2005; Kamiyama et al., 2016)
   2306..3013    +  terminator     OCS terminator: octopine synthase terminator
   3040..3846    +  CDS            IBMP_CAMVB (fragment): Experimental evidence at protein level: Swiss-Prot protein existence level 1. Enhances the ribosomal termination-reinitiation event leading to the translation of major open reading frames on the polycistronic viral RNAs. From Cauliflower mosaic virus (strain Bari 1) (CaMV).
   4030..4375    +  promoter       CaMV 35S promoter: strong constitutive promoter from cauliflower mosaic virus
   4327..4373    +  promoter       minimal CaMV 35S promoter: minimal 35S promoter from cauliflower mosaic virus
   4404..4457    +  misc_feature   TMV Ω: translational enhancer from the tobacco mosaic virus 5'-leader sequence (Gallie et al., 1988)
   4508..4810    -  CDS            ccdB: CCDB_ECOLI - Also known as G, letB, letD. Experimental evidence at protein level: Swiss-Prot protein existence level 1. Toxic component of a type II toxin-antitoxin (TA) system, functioning in plasmid maintainence. Responsible for the post- segregational killing (PSK) of plasmid-free cells, also referred to as a plasmid addiction system. Half-life of over 2 hours. Cell killing by CcdB is accompanied by filamentation, defects in chromosome and plasmid segregation, defects in cell division, formation of anucleate cells, decreased DNA synthesis and plasmid loss. Interferes with the activity of DN
   4815..4973    -  CDS            ccdA (fragment): CCDA_ECO57 - Also known as H, letA. Experimental evidence at protein level: Swiss-Prot protein existence level 1. Antitoxin component of a type II toxin-antitoxin (TA) system which inhibits the post-segregational killing (PSK) of plasmid-free cells, also referred to as a plasmid addiction system. Binds to and blocks the activity of CcdB; will also remove bound CcdB protein from the CcdB-GyrA complex by forming a CcdA-CcdB complex, a process termed rejuvenation. Functions as a transcriptional corepressor for the ccdAB operon, repression also requires CcdB (By similarity). From Escherichia coli
   5155..5813    -  CDS            CmR: chloramphenicol acetyltransferase; cat; confers resistance to chloramphenicol
   5814..5916    -  promoter       cat promoter: promoter of the E. coli cat gene encoding chloramphenicol acetyltransferase
   5947..5994    +  CDS            GFP11: 11th β-strand of superfolder GFP associates with GFP(1-10), consisting of the first 10 β-strands, to reconstitute fluorescent GFP (Cabantous et al., 2005; Kamiyama et al., 2016)
   6004..6636    +  terminator     E9 terminator: terminator and polyadenylation signal from the pea rbcS-E9 gene
   6699..6723    +  misc_feature   RB T-DNA repeat: right border repeat from nopaline C58 T-DNA
   7003..7632    +  CDS            pVS1 StaA: stability protein from the Pseudomonas plasmid pVS1 (Heeb et al., 2000)
   8061..9134    +  CDS            pVS1 RepA: replication protein from the Pseudomonas plasmid pVS1 (Heeb et al., 2000)
   9200..9394    +  rep_origin     pVS1 oriV: origin of replication for the Pseudomonas plasmid pVS1 (Heeb et al., 2000)
   9456..9560    +  promoter       AmpR promoter: bla
   9561..10355   +  CDS            KanR: aminoglycoside phosphotransferase; aphA-3; confers resistance to kanamycin
  10526..11114   +  rep_origin     ori: high-copy-number ColE1/pMB1/pBR322/pUC origin of replication
  11250..11274   +  misc_feature   LB T-DNA repeat: left border repeat from nopaline C58 T-DNA
