[The description below was written by a language model from this plasmid's Addgene catalogue record and pLannotate feature annotations shown in this document.]
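Description:
pLaNGo11-1 is a binary plant expression vector built on the pAGM4723 backbone and designed as a Golden Gate acceptor for testing whether a protein of interest is targeted to plastids in plant cells. The backbone carries a ColE1/pUC-type origin for E. coli. It also has the pVS1 oriV with the RepA and StaA genes, a replicon commonly used in binary vectors for maintenance in Agrobacterium. Kanamycin resistance provides selection. Nopaline-type left and right T-DNA border repeats flank the payload for Agrobacterium-mediated transfer into plant cells. The catalogue lists the plasmid as about 11.5 kb, while the annotated sequence record is slightly shorter at 11,341 nt.

The T-DNA holds two expression units, each driven by a CaMV 35S promoter (with additional upstream CaMV sequence) followed by the TMV Ω translational enhancer. The first unit encodes the transit peptide of spinach chloroplastic ferredoxin-NADP reductase (FNR) fused at its C-terminus to GFP(1-10), the first ten β-strands of superfolder GFP, and ends with the OCS terminator. This places the non-fluorescent large fragment in plastids as a compartment-specific detector. The second unit contains a BsaI-flanked ccdB cassette with a chloramphenicol resistance gene, followed by GFP11 and the pea rbcS-E9 terminator.

Golden Gate cloning replaces the toxic ccdB/CmR cassette with a candidate coding sequence, producing a C-terminal GFP11 fusion. ccdB counter-selects against uncut vector in standard strains, so the empty plasmid must be propagated in a ccdB-tolerant strain under chloramphenicol and kanamycin. Fluorescence is reconstituted only if the GFP11-tagged candidate reaches the same compartment as the plastid-localised GFP(1-10), giving a self-assembling split-GFP readout of plastid import.
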