Addgene plasmid #126053: pLaNGo11-1
Purpose: A self-assembling split-GFP based Golden Gate vector to determine protein targeting to plastids in plant cell
Depositing lab: Ralf-Bernd Klösgen. Depositing organization: Martin-Luther-Universitaet Halle-Wittenberg. Publication: Targeting specificity of nuclear-encoded organelle proteins with a self-assembling split-fluorescent protein toolkit. Sharma M, Kretschmer C, Lampe C, Stuttmann J, Klosgen RB. J Cell Sci. 2019 Jun 3;132(11). pii: jcs.230839. doi: 10.1242/jcs.230839. PubMed 31085714.
Backbone
  Vector backbone: pAGM4723
  Total vector size (bp): 11484
  Vector type: Plant Expression ; Binary
Growth in bacteria
  Bacterial resistance: Chloramphenicol and Kanamycin, 25 & 50 μg/mL
  Growth temperature: 37°C
  Growth strain: ccdB Survival
  Copy number: Unknown
Gene/Insert 1
  Gene/Insert name: chloroplastic FNR transit peptide (alt name: FNR (tp))
  Species: Spinacia oleracea
  Insert size (bp): 834
  GenBank ID: M86349.1
  Tag / fusion protein: GFP1-10 (C terminal on insert)
Gene/Insert 2
  Gene/Insert name: ccdB cassette (BsaI)
  Species: E. coli
  Insert size (bp): 1458
Gene/Insert 3
  Gene/Insert name: GFP11 (alt name: GFP11 M3)
  Insert size (bp): 72
Resource information
  A portion of this plasmid was derived from a plasmid made by: Huang Lab via Addgene
Terms and licenses: Academic/Nonprofit Terms; Industry Terms: Not Available to Industry
Depositor comments: Please incubate bacteria at 30 degrees Celsius after transformations to increase efficiency. Further growth after transformants are obtained should be performed at 37 degrees Celsius.
How to cite: pLaNGo11-1 was a gift from Ralf-Bernd Klösgen (Addgene plasmid # 126053 ; http://n2t.net/addgene:126053 ; RRID:Addgene_126053)
